>Addgene plasmid #223448 | pEY101 | addgene full sequence | sequence record 441805 | Addgene NGS Result
TCACACAGGAAACAGCTATGACCATGATTACGCCAAGCTGTAAGTTTAAACATGATCTTACTAACTAACT
ATTCTCATTTAAATTTTCAGAGCTTAAAAATGGCTGAAATCACTCACAACGATGGATACGCTAACAACTT
GGAAATGAAATAAGCTTGCATGCCTGCAGCACAGCCTATTCTTGACAGGTATCGGTCCCTCACCTTTTTT
TGCAATTTATGATTATTTTCCGTTTAGTCTCATTCCAATTTTCATCTCTAGCTGCTGTAACACCACCTCT
CTCGCCCCTAATTGAATTTTTCCATTTTCGATTCATTTCCCCCTCTCAACCCCTTCGACAGCAGCAGCAC
TAGCAGTCATTTCATTTTCAGCCGACACTTTCACTTACTTTCAGATATGTATTCACTGTGCTCGGAAAAT
GCTGGCATCAGTCTTGTCTTCGATGTTGTGACTGTCGAGCGCCCATGTCAATGACTTGTTTTAGTAGAGA
TGGTCTTATTCTGTGTAAAACTGATTTTTCAAGGTAAGTTCCGAGCAACATTAATTTCTAAGAACTGTGA
TCTATAAAGAGCCGGGCTGCAAGTTTTGAGCTCTTGGAGATAGTTCAAAAACATCTTACAATTAGGTTGT
GATGAATTTTCCATTGAATTTTCCAGTGTGCAAACTTTAAAAGTTCTAACTGAACGCTGAAGTTTTGAAG
CTGAAAACCTCTAAGATTCTTCAACAGTGACAATTTCAAAATTCCAAATTTTTAGTCAAAAGTTTATGTA
AAAATATATAAAACATGATCAATTTGAAAACTACGTTTATTTTCATTGAAAAATAAAAAAAAGTCCTGAA
ATCTGGTATGAAATTGTAATAACTATTTTCTGGTAGATGTCAATTTTCAGTAAGTCTCTCAGATTTTTTT
CAGTCTTTTGCAACATATTTTTCATATTGAAAAATTGGTTTTTTTCATGCCAATTCAAATAATCGTACTG
CGAATCGTCACCCACTCCTGGATATATTGTAGTTCCAAAACTTTGCCAAAAAGGGCTAGGAGAATATATT
CAAGCAAATGACGGCATAAAATTTAAAGATTCCGCAATTCCAAAATCCTCCCAAAACATGTTCTAAAGTT
TTGAAGATCATATTCCAAAATTCTCAAATTTCTTATGCTTTCAAGCTCACTTGTAGTAAACAAATCTTAC
TTGCTTATTTTGATTTTCAAATTTCAAATTCTATATCTAAATTTTCCCACGGTTCCCACGGTGTCCATAA
TTATTTTACCTACCTGATTGTGATTTTCAGGCGATATAGTCAACGGTGTGCCGGATGCGATGGGAAATTG
GAAAAAGAGGATCTGGTGAGACGAGCAAGAGATAAAGTTTTTCATATTCGATGTTTTCAATGCTCCGTTT
GTCAAAGGTTATTGGACACTGGTGACCAGGTGAGCCAGGCTAAGCCTCTTCTCTATATAAGATTGATTGT
ACTTTTGATCTTATATATTAATCCAGGCTGGTACCTTAATTGAACTAAAGTTTCAAATAAGTTTTATATT
ATTTAAGGCTGACGGTAAGTGATATTTGACGTTTTAACTGGCAGTTCTTTTTAAGCTTGTCTCCACCATT
ATCAAGGTTTTTCTATAAGTTGAGCGGTGACTCAGATGAAATTAGATATTCATAGTCGCTATTTTCTCAC
GTCTAACTTATACTGATAAGCCCATTTGCAAATAAGATACGCAGATCCCTAAAAATCACATGCTCACACC
TCTTGAATGTGTCCCCATCATGAGCCCCTGTCAGTTGCACCTGCCTCTTACCGAGAGCTCTCTACCACTC
AAGCTTCACGCCTTCTTGTCATTCAAAATGTTTTGTTTTCTTGAATAGAAGATGTCACTGAATGTCATTG
ATGCTGTTCTGAGTATTGTTTTGACTCATGTAGATGAAACAGATAGTTGATTAAAATTTTGATCATAAAC
ATTATAGGGAACATCAAAAACTATTTCTGTCTAGAGGCGCGCTGAATATCTAAAAACCCTCTCAACTTCC
ATACTGTTTGTTTTGGTATAATAATTCTACTTTTTAAAAAAGAAAAATTAATGTAGAAATATAGAAAAAA
ATATTCGATTGACTTCAAAATAATGAATAAATATTTTAAATGGAACGTTTGAAAAATACTTCAAGTACTG
TTTCGGAAGTTATCAAAACTACTGTTAAAGTTTTTCAGATTTTTTGAACTTTTCCAAAAAAAAAACACTT
TATTTCAGATCAATCAAATATTTTAATTTTTTTAAAATTTGTTTTATTTGAAAAATTTGGTTGTCGTTGT
ATAGTTGCCGGAAGTATTTGCCGGACACCATACTTTAAACATTTCTCATTATCAGTTGAAAAACAATACG
TTAAAACAATTTTCCAAGAATACTAGGATTTTGGAGCAACCGTTCAAAATGTCTCGAGGCGCATATTATC
TTCTCATTGCTCATTGCTTCTGCTTATATTAATTTCAAATCAGTTAAACTACCCACTGACCAACCGGTAG
ATCTTATCTCAATGCCATTTTCCTTCCATTTTCCATCCTGTCTTCCTGCTTCAAAACCTTCCCCAATTCC
CTTTGGGATGTGTCCTGTTGTCACTCTACAATCATCTTCTTTCCATCCGTCTCTAACCTATTATACTTTA
TAATTGCATTACACGGGGGACCTAGTCAAGGTTTGAGACAGCTCCAACTGTCATGAAAATATGCGAGGGG
TTCCCACGATTGTTTTTGTTTTTTTTTCGCGGAATTTTTAGTGTTATTTTGCAGCTTTATATCATGGAAG
GCAATCGATTCGTGTGTCAAAGTGATTTTCAAACAGCAACCAAAACATCAACGCCCACATCGATTCATAG
GCCCGGTAAGGTTTTTAAAAATAAAGAAAGGGAAAGAGAAAGAGACGAAGAATTGAGTTTTAAAGATAAT
ACAAAAGTTGTTCAAAGTTATGGTAGAAGGTGGAGTTTTCATAAAATTGTTGACTGCTGAGGCGTCCAAG
GCCTACTCCAATAATTGAATGAAGGCAGATAGGCTAGAGGCAGACAAGTGAGCCTGAACACATGCCTACC
TACCATGAAATTCTTTATCTCTGAAGTAACACCGCCAGACATAATTTTCAGTAGATACCCAAAAAGTCAA
AAAAGAATTCCCAGATTTCAAGTCATAAAATCCTTAGAAATTTCTTCTTCTTCTCATAAAACCAGAGACA
TACGTTCTAATCCATGCTTCCGTTTCAAACGTATTTAAGATGAGCCAGCGAGCCATGTGTTGTTTGAATA
GTTTTACGATGATAGGTATCTCTGCACAAAAGAGGAAGAGACAGACAGCTGTCAACACAGAAAACATTTC
TTTGTATTCGAATTACCGCAAAATAGTAAGGAAGGGGGGATAATCTCGTTGCGGAATGGACATACACTGG
TATTAGACAGATGATGTTCTTTTGTTACAGTATCCAATGGATCCGAATGCAATTCCGATGTGGAGGCCCG
GGATTGGCCAAAGGACCCAAAGGTATGTTTCGAATGATACTAACATAACATAGAACATTTTCAGGAGGAC
CCTTGGAGGGTACCGGTTTTCCCAGTCACGACGCGTGGTACCGAGCTCAGAAAAAATGACCGCTCCAAAG
AAGAAACGCAAAGTACCGAGCTCAGAAAAAATGACGGCACCTAAAAAGAAACGCAAAGTACCGGTCGCCG
AGAAGACAGCCCCAAAAAAGAAGCGTAAAGTTCCACGCGTCATGGGAGTAAGTTTAAACAGTTCGGTACT
AACTAACCATACATATTTAAATTTTCAGCGCGCTGTCTCCAAGGGAGAGGAGCTCATCAAGGAGAACATG
CACACCAAGCTCTACATGGAGGGAACCGTCAACAACCACCACTTCAAGTGCACCCACGAAGGGGAGGGCA
AGCCCTACGAGGGCACCCAGACCAACAGGATTAAGGTGGTGGAGGGAGGCCCCCTGCCGTTCGCATTCGA
CATCCTGGCCACCTGCTTTATGTACGGGAGCAAGACCTTCATCAACCACACCCAAGGAATCCCAGACTTC
TTCAAGCAATCCTTCGTAAGTTTAAACATGATTTTACTAACTAACTAATCTGATTTAAATTTTCAGCCTG
AGGGCTTCACATGGGAGAGAGTCACCACATACGAAGACGGGGGCGTGCTTACCGTTACCCAGGACACCAG
CCTCCAGGACGGCTGCTTGATCTACAACGTCAAGCTCAGAGGGGTGAACTTCCCATCCAACGGCCCTGTG
ATGCAGAAGAAAACACTCGGCTGGGAGGCCAGTACCGAGACCCTGTACCCCGCTGACGGCGGCCTGGAAG
GCAGATGCGACATGGCCCTGAAGCTCGTGGGCGGGGGCCACCTGCACTGCAACCTGAAGACCACATACAG
ATCCAAGAAACCCGCTAAGAACCTCAAGATGCCAGGAGTAAGTTTAAACATATATATACTAACTAACCCT
GATTATTTAAATTTTCAGGTCTACTTTGTGGACCGCAGACTGGAAAGAATCAAGGAGGCCGACAATGAGA
CCTACGTCGAGCAGCACGAGGTGGCTGTGGCCAGATACTGCGACCTCCCTAGCAAACTGGGGCACAAACT
TAATGGCATGGACGAGCTGTACAAGTAAGCGCCGGTCGCTACCATTACCAACTTGTCTGGTGTCAAAAAT
AATAGGGGCCGCTGTCATCAGAGTAAGTTTAAACTGAGTTCTACTAACTAACGAGTAATATTTAAATTTT
CAGCATCTCGCGCCCGTGCCTCTGACTTCTAAGTCCAATTACTCTTCAACATCCCTACATGCTCTTTCTC
CCTGTGCTCCCACCCCCTATTTTTGTTATTATCAAAAAACTTCTCTTAATTTCTTTGTTTTTTAGCTTCT
TTTAAGTCACCTCTAACAATGAAATTGTGTAGATTCAAAAATAGAATTAATTCGTAATAAAAAGTCGAAA
AAAATTGTGCTCCCTCCCCCCATTAATAATAATTCTATCCCAAAATCTACACAATGTTCTGTGTACACTT
CTTATGTTTTTTACTTCTGATAAATTTTTTTGAAACATCATAGAAAAAACCGCACACAAAATACCTTATC
ATATGTTACGTTTCAGTTTATGACCGCAATTTTTATTTCTTCGCACGTCTGGGCCTCTCATGACGTCAAA
TCATGCTCATCGTGAAAAAGTTTTGGAGTATTTTTGGAATTTTTCAATCAAGTGAAAGTTTATGAAATTA
ATTTTCCTGCTTTTGCTTTTTGGGGTTTCCCCTATTGTTTGTCAAGATTTCGAGGACGGCGTTTTTCTTG
CTAAAATCACAAGTATTGATGAGCACGATGCAAGAAAGATCGGAAGAAGGTTTGGGTTTGAGGCTCAGTG
GAAGGTGAGTAGAAGTTGATAATTTGAAAGTGGAGTAGTGTCTATGGGGTTTTTGCCTTAAATGACAGAA
TACATTCCCAATATACCAAACATAACTGTTTCCTACTAGTCGGCCGTACGGGCCCTTTCGTCTCGCGCGT
TTCGGTGATGACGGTGAAAACCTCTGACACATGCAGCTCCCGGAGACGGTCACAGCTTGTCTGTAAGCGG
ATGCCGGGAGCAGACAAGCCCGTCAGGGCGCGTCAGCGGGTGTTGGCGGGTGTCGGGGCTGGCTTAACTA
TGCGGCATCAGAGCAGATTGTACTGAGAGTGCACCATATGCGGTGTGAAATACCGCACAGATGCGTAAGG
AGAAAATACCGCATCAGGCGGCCTTAAGGGCCTCGTGATACGCCTATTTTTATAGGTTAATGTCATGATA
ATAATGGTTTCTTAGACGTCAGGTGGCACTTTTCGGGGAAATGTGCGCGGAACCCCTATTTGTTTATTTT
TCTAAATACATTCAAATATGTATCCGCTCATGAGACAATAACCCTGATAAATGCTTCAATAATATTGAAA
AAGGAAGAGTATGAGTATTCAACATTTCCGTGTCGCCCTTATTCCCTTTTTTGCGGCATTTTGCCTTCCT
GTTTTTGCTCACCCAGAAACGCTGGTGAAAGTAAAAGATGCTGAAGATCAGTTGGGTGCACGAGTGGGTT
ACATCGAACTGGATCTCAACAGCGGTAAGATCCTTGAGAGTTTTCGCCCCGAAGAACGTTTTCCAATGAT
GAGCACTTTTAAAGTTCTGCTATGTGGCGCGGTATTATCCCGTATTGACGCCGGGCAAGAGCAACTCGGT
CGCCGCATACACTATTCTCAGAATGACTTGGTTGAGTACTCACCAGTCACAGAAAAGCATCTTACGGATG
GCATGACAGTAAGAGAATTATGCAGTGCTGCCATAACCATGAGTGATAACACTGCGGCCAACTTACTTCT
GACAACGATCGGAGGACCGAAGGAGCTAACCGCTTTTTTGCACAACATGGGGGATCATGTAACTCGCCTT
GATCGTTGGGAACCGGAGCTGAATGAAGCCATACCAAACGACGAGCGTGACACCACGATGCCTGTAGCAA
TGGCAACAACGTTGCGCAAACTATTAACTGGCGAACTACTTACTCTAGCTTCCCGGCAACAATTAATAGA
CTGGATGGAGGCGGATAAAGTTGCAGGACCACTTCTGCGCTCGGCCCTTCCGGCTGGCTGGTTTATTGCT
GATAAATCTGGAGCCGGTGAGCGTGGGTCTCGCGGTATCATTGCAGCACTGGGGCCAGATGGTAAGCCCT
CCCGTATCGTAGTTATCTACACGACGGGGAGTCAGGCAACTATGGATGAACGAAATAGACAGATCGCTGA
GATAGGTGCCTCACTGATTAAGCATTGGTAACTGTCAGACCAAGTTTACTCATATATACTTTAGATTGAT
TTAAAACTTCATTTTTAATTTAAAAGGATCTAGGTGAAGATCCTTTTTGATAATCTCATGACCAAAATCC
CTTAACGTGAGTTTTCGTTCCACTGAGCGTCAGACCCCGTAGAAAAGATCAAAGGATCTTCTTGAGATCC
TTTTTTTCTGCGCGTAATCTGCTGCTTGCAAACAAAAAAACCACCGCTACCAGCGGTGGTTTGTTTGCCG
GATCAAGAGCTACCAACTCTTTTTCCGAAGGTAACTGGCTTCAGCAGAGCGCAGATACCAAATACTGTTC
TTCTAGTGTAGCCGTAGTTAGGCCACCACTTCAAGAACTCTGTAGCACCGCCTACATACCTCGCTCTGCT
AATCCTGTTACCAGTGGCTGCTGCCAGTGGCGATAAGTCGTGTCTTACCGGGTTGGACTCAAGACGATAG
TTACCGGATAAGGCGCAGCGGTCGGGCTGAACGGGGGGTTCGTGCACACAGCCCAGCTTGGAGCGAACGA
CCTACACCGAACTGAGATACCTACAGCGTGAGCTATGAGAAAGCGCCACGCTTCCCGAAGGGAGAAAGGC
GGACAGGTATCCGGTAAGCGGCAGGGTCGGAACAGGAGAGCGCACGAGGGAGCTTCCAGGGGGAAACGCC
TGGTATCTTTATAGTCCTGTCGGGTTTCGCCACCTCTGACTTGAGCGTCGATTTTTGTGATGCTCGTCAG
GGGGGCGGAGCCTATGGAAAAACGCCAGCAACGCGGCCTTTTTACGGTTCCTGGCCTTTTGCTGGCCTTT
TGCTCACATGTTCTTTCCTGCGTTATCCCCTGATTCTGTGGATAACCGTATTACCGCCTTTGAGTGAGCT
GATACCGCTCGCCGCAGCCGAACGACCGAGCGCAGCGAGTCAGTGAGCGATGAAGCGGAAGAGCGCCCAA
TACGCAAACCGCCTCTCCCCGCGCGTTGGCCGATTCATTAATGCAGCTGGCACGACAGGTTTCCCGACTG
GAAAGCGGGCAGTGAGCGCAACGCAATTAATGTGAGTTAGCTCACTCATTAGGCACCCCAGGCTTTACAC
TTTATGCTTCCGGCTCGTATGTTGTGTGGAATTGTGAGCGGATAACAATT
Features (pLannotate 1.2.2; 17 found; start..end, strand, type, name):
    152..169     -  misc_feature   MCS (fragment): pUC18/19 multiple cloning site
    369..524     +  CDS            lin-11 (fragment): LIN11_CAEEL - Experimental evidence at protein level: Swiss-Prot protein existence level 1. Probable transcription factor which is required for asymmetric division of vulval blast cells (PubMed:1970421, PubMed:15466489). Involved in olfactory plasticity probably by regulating the expression of transcription factor mbr-1 in RIF neurons (PubMed:19561603). Plays a role in the chemorepulsive response toward ascaroside pheromones mediated by the ADL sensory neurons, probably by regulating E-box motif 5'-CANNTG-3' containing target genes in the ADL neurons (PubMed:29672507). Plays a role in the diff
   1289..1459    +  CDS            lin-11 (fragment): LIN11_CAEEL - Experimental evidence at protein level: Swiss-Prot protein existence level 1. Probable transcription factor which is required for asymmetric division of vulval blast cells (PubMed:1970421, PubMed:15466489). Involved in olfactory plasticity probably by regulating the expression of transcription factor mbr-1 in RIF neurons (PubMed:19561603). Plays a role in the chemorepulsive response toward ascaroside pheromones mediated by the ADL sensory neurons, probably by regulating E-box motif 5'-CANNTG-3' containing target genes in the ADL neurons (PubMed:29672507). Plays a role in the diff
   2782..2874    +  CDS            lin-11 (fragment): LIN11_CAEEL - Experimental evidence at protein level: Swiss-Prot protein existence level 1. Probable transcription factor which is required for asymmetric division of vulval blast cells (PubMed:1970421, PubMed:15466489). Involved in olfactory plasticity probably by regulating the expression of transcription factor mbr-1 in RIF neurons (PubMed:19561603). Plays a role in the chemorepulsive response toward ascaroside pheromones mediated by the ADL sensory neurons, probably by regulating E-box motif 5'-CANNTG-3' containing target genes in the ADL neurons (PubMed:29672507). Plays a role in the diff
   3585..3603    -  CDS            lacZα (fragment): LacZα fragment of β-galactosidase; lacZ fragment
   3758..3808    +  CDS            mEGFP (fragment): monomeric enhanced GFP, optimized with synthetic introns for expression in C. elegans
   3815..4645    +  CDS            mNeptune2.5: mNeptune2.5 is a basic (constitutively fluorescent) red fluorescent protein published in 2014, derived from Entacmaea quadricolor. It is reported to be a rapidly-maturing monomer with moderate acid sensitivity.
   5242..5394    +  CDS            aex-5 (fragment): AEX5_CAEEL - Also known as kpc-3 From Caenorhabditis elegans.
   5522..5557    +  CDS            rop (fragment): Rop protein, which maintains plasmids at low copy number; rop
   5659..5758    +  misc_feature   bom (fragment): basis of mobility region from pBR322
   5856..5960    +  promoter       AmpR promoter: bla
   5961..6821    +  CDS            AmpR: β-lactamase; bla; confers resistance to ampicillin, carbenicillin, and related antibiotics
   6992..7580    +  rep_origin     ori: high-copy-number ColE1/pMB1/pBR322/pUC origin of replication
   7763..7855    +  CDS            lacI (fragment): lac repressor; lacI; The lac repressor binds to the lac operator to inhibit transcription in E. coli. This inhibition can be relieved by adding lactose or isopropyl-β-D-thiogalactopyranoside (IPTG).
   7868..7889    +  protein_bind   CAP binding site: CAP binding activates transcription in the presence of cAMP. E. coli catabolite activator protein
   7904..7934    +  promoter       lac promoter: promoter for the E. coli lac operon
   7942..7958    +  protein_bind   lac operator: The lac repressor binds to the lac operator to inhibit transcription in E. coli. This inhibition can be relieved by adding lactose or isopropyl-β-D-thiogalactopyranoside (IPTG). lac repressor encoded by lacI
