[The description below was written by a language model from this plasmid's Addgene catalogue record and pLannotate feature annotations shown in this document.]
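Description:
pEY101 is a C. elegans expression plasmid built on the pPD95.62 worm vector backbone and assembled by Gibson cloning. It is one of the transcriptional reporters generated for the NeuroPAL multicolor neuronal identification system. In E. coli it is propagated through a high-copy ColE1/pUC-type origin and selected with ampicillin via the bla (AmpR) gene and its own promoter. Remnants of the pUC lineage are also annotated, including a partial multiple cloning site, short lacZα and lacI fragments, the lac promoter/operator with its CAP site, and small rop and bom fragments. None of these has an evident role in the worm reporter itself.

The payload is a roughly 3 kb stretch of lin-11 genomic sequence placed upstream of the far-red fluorescent protein mNeptune2.5. The feature table detects three separated fragments of lin-11 coding sequence on the forward strand within this region. This suggests that the regulatory piece includes exons and the intervening introns of the LIM-homeodomain transcription factor gene rather than only 5' intergenic DNA, although the record does not define the exact boundaries of the regulatory region. According to the catalogue entry the reporter is nuclear-localized, but no nuclear localization signal is separately annotated. A short match to a worm-optimized GFP sequence lies just before the mNeptune2.5 open reading frame and is probably a leftover from the backbone. A fragment annotated as aex-5 lies downstream of the fluorophore, and the 3' UTR is not explicitly identified. The construct is used to label the lin-11-expressing subset of neurons with nuclear mNeptune2.5, with the specific expression pattern documented in the NeuroPAL publication.
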