Addgene plasmid #223448: pEY101
Purpose: lin-11 fluorescent neural reporter driving nuclear mNeptune2.5 expression (refer to NeuroPAL paper for expression)
Depositing lab: Oliver Hobert & Eviatar Yemini. Depositing organization: Columbia University. Publication: NeuroPAL: A Multicolor Atlas for Whole-Brain Neuronal Identification in C. elegans. Yemini E, Lin A, Nejatbakhsh A, Varol E, Sun R, Mena GE, Samuel ADT, Paninski L, Venkatachalam V, Hobert O. Cell. 2021 Jan 7;184(1):272-288.e11. doi: 10.1016/j.cell.2020.12.012. Epub 2020 Dec 29. PubMed 33378642.
Backbone
  Vector backbone: pPD95.62
  Vector type: Worm Expression
Growth in bacteria
  Bacterial resistance: Ampicillin, 100 μg/mL
  Growth temperature: 37°C
  Growth strain: DH5alpha
  Copy number: Unknown
Gene/Insert
  Gene/Insert name: lin-11
  Species: C. elegans (nematode)
  Entrez Gene: lin-11 (a.k.a. CELE_ZC247.3)
  Cloning method: Gibson Cloning
Terms and licenses: Academic/Nonprofit Terms; Industry Terms: Not Available to Industry
How to cite: pEY101 was a gift from Oliver Hobert & Eviatar Yemini (Addgene plasmid # 223448 ; http://n2t.net/addgene:223448 ; RRID:Addgene_223448)
